>Addgene plasmid #235622 | pCAGEN_N167_eMagBF_V5_NES | addgene full sequence | sequence record 467505 | Addgene NGS Result
GGTCGACATTGATTATTGACTAGTTATTAATAGTAATCAATTACGGGGTCATTAGTTCATAGCCCATATA
TGGAGTTCCGCGTTACATAACTTACGGTAAATGGCCCGCCTGGCTGACCGCCCAACGACCCCCGCCCATT
GACGTCAATAATGACGTATGTTCCCATAGTAACGCCAATAGGGACTTTCCATTGACGTCAATGGGTGGAG
TATTTACGGTAAACTGCCCACTTGGCAGTACATCAAGTGTATCATATGCCAAGTACGCCCCCTATTGACG
TCAATGACGGTAAATGGCCCGCCTGGCATTATGCCCAGTACATGACCTTATGGGACTTTCCTACTTGGCA
GTACATCTACGTATTAGTCATCGCTATTACCATGGTCGAGGTGAGCCCCACGTTCTGCTTCACTCTCCCC
ATCTCCCCCCCCTCCCCACCCCCAATTTTGTATTTATTTATTTTTTAATTATTTTGTGCAGCGATGGGGG
CGGGGGGGGGGGGGGGGCGCGCCAGGCGGGGCGGGGCGGGGCGAGGGGCGGGGCGGGGCGAGGCGGAGAG
GTGCGGCGGCAGCCAATCAGAGCGGCGCGCTCCGAAAGTTTCCTTTTATGGCGAGGCGGCGGCGGCGGCG
GCCCTATAAAAAGCGAAGCGCGCGGCGGGCGGGAGTCGCTGCGCGCTGCCTTCGCCCCGTGCCCCGCTCC
GCCGCCGCCTCGCGCCGCCCGCCCCGGCTCTGACTGACCGCGTTACTCCCACAGGTGAGCGGGCGGGACG
GCCCTTCTCCTCCGGGCTGTAATTAGCGCTTGGTTTAATGACGGCTTGTTTCTTTTCTGTGGCTGCGTGA
AAGCCTTGAGGGGCTCCGGGAGGGCCCTTTGTGCGGGGGGAGCGGCTCGGGGGGTGCGTGCGTGTGTGTG
TGCGTGGGGAGCGCCGCGTGCGGCTCCGCGCTGCCCGGCGGCTGTGAGCGCTGCGGGCGCGGCGCGGGGC
TTTGTGCGCTCCGCAGTGTGCGCGAGGGGAGCGCGGCCGGGGGCGGTGCCCCGCGGTGCGGGGGGGGCTG
CGAGGGGAACAAAGGCTGCGTGCGGGGTGTGTGCGTGGGGGGGTGAGCAGGGGGTGTGGGCGCGTCGGTC
GGGCTGCAACCCCCCCTGCACCCCCCTCCCCGAGTTGCTGAGCACGGCCCGGCTTCGGGTGCGGGGCTCC
GTACGGGGCGTGGCGCGGGGCTCGCCGTGCCGGGCGGGGGGTGGCGGCAGGTGGGGGTGCCGGGCGGGGC
GGGGCCGCCTCGGGCCGGGGAGGGCTCGGGGGAGGGGCGCGGCGGCCCCCGGAGCGCCGGCGGCTGTCGA
GGCGCGGCGAGCCGCAGCCATTGCCTTTTATGGTAATCGTGCGAGAGGGCGCAGGGACTTCCTTTGTCCC
AAATCTGTGCGGAGCCGAAATCTGGGAGGCGCCGCCGCACCCCCTCTAGCGGGCGCGGGGCGAAGCGGTG
CGGCGCCGGCAGGAAGGAAATGGGCGGGGAGGGCCTTCGTGCGTCGCCGCGCCGCCGTCCCCTTCTCCCT
CTCCAGCCTCGGGGCTGTCCGCGGGGGGACGGCTGCCTTCGGGGGGGACGGGGCAGGGCGGGGTTCGGCT
TCTGGCGTGTGACCGGCGGCTCTAGAGCCTCTGCTAACCATGTTCATGCCTTCTTCTTTTTCCTACAGCT
CCTGGGCAACGTGCTGGTTATTGTGCTGTCTCATCATTTTGGCAAAGAATTCCTCGAATGAAGGACAACA
CTGTTCCGCTTAAGCTGATAGCCCTCCTGGCCAATGGAGAGTTCCACAGCGGTGAGCAGCTCGGTGAGAC
TCTCGGGATGTCTCGCGCCGCTATTAACAAGCACATTCAGACGTTGCGCGATTGGGGAGTCGACGTGTTC
ACAGTACCTGGCAAAGGGTACTCACTCCCTGAGCCTATCCAGTTGCTGAACGCAAAGCAGATTCTGGGAC
AACTGGACGGTGGGAGTGTTGCCGTCCTCCCTGTGATCGACTCCACGAACCAGTACTTGCTGGACCGCAT
CGGCGAGCTTAAAAGCGGAGATGCTTGTATCGCTGAATACCAGCAGGCCGGGCGCGGCAGACGGGGCCGG
AAGTGGTTCTCTCCTTTTGGCGCAAATCTGTACCTTTCTATGTTCTGGAGGCTGGAACAGGGACCAGCAG
CCGCAATCGGCTTGTCCCTGGTCATTGGGATTGTGATGGCCGAAGTTCTCAGAAAGCTGGGAGCTGATGG
CAGTGGATCCGGCGGCAGTGGATCCGGCGGACATACCCTCTACGCGCCGGGGGGTTATGACATCATGGGT
TACCTCAGACAGATCAGAAACCGGCCGAACCCACAAGTGGAGCTGGGACCCGTCGACCTCTCCTGCGCCC
TCGTGCTGTGTGACCTTAAGCAGAAGGACACCCCTGTGGTGTACGCCTCCGAAGCATTCCTGGAGATGAC
CGGGTACAACAGACACGAAGTGCTGGGACGGAACTGCCGCTTCCTGCAATCCCCGGATGGAATGGTGAAG
CCTAAGTCAACCCGCAAATACGTGGACTCCAACACTATCTTCACCATGAAGAAGGCCATTGACCGCAATG
CTGAGGTGCAAGTGGAAGTGGTGAACTTCAAGAAGAACGGACAGCGCTTCGTCAACTTCCTGACTATGAT
TCCCGTGCGGGACGAAACCGGCGAATACCGGTACAGCATCGGGTTTCAGTGCGAGACTGAGGGATCCTCT
GGTAAGCCTATCCCTAACCCTCTCCTCGGTCTCGATTCTACGGGCAGTAGCCTGCAGAAGAAGCTGGAGG
AGCTGGAACTGTGATCGAGGATATCGCGGCCGCACTCCTCAGGTGCAGGCTGCCTATCAGAAGGTGGTGG
CTGGTGTGGCCAATGCCCTGGCTCACAAATACCACTGAGATCTTTTTCCCTCTGCCAAAAATTATGGGGA
CATCATGAAGCCCCTTGAGCATCTGACTTCTGGCTAATAAAGGAAATTTATTTTCATTGCAATAGTGTGT
TGGAATTTTTTGTGTCTCTCACTCGGAAGGACATATGGGAGGGCAAATCATTTAAAACATCAGAATGAGT
ATTTGGTTTAGAGTTTGGCAACATATGCCCATATGCTGGCTGCCATGAACAAAGGTTGGCTATAAAGAGG
TCATCAGTATATGAAACAGCCCCCTGCTGTCCATTCCTTATTCCATAGAAAAGCCTTGACTTGAGGTTAG
ATTTTTTTTATATTTTGTTTTGTGTTATTTTTTTCTTTAACATCCCTAAAATTTTCCTTACATGTTTTAC
TAGCCAGATTTTTCCTCCTCTCCTGACTACTCCCAGTCATAGCTGTCCCTCTTCTCTTATGGAGATCCCT
CGACCTGCAGCCCAAGCTTGGCGTAATCATGGTCATAGCTGTTTCCTGTGTGAAATTGTTATCCGCTCAC
AATTCCACACAACATACGAGCCGGAAGCATAAAGTGTAAAGCCTGGGGTGCCTAATGAGTGAGCTAACTC
ACATTAATTGCGTTGCGCTCACTGCCCGCTTTCCAGTCGGGAAACCTGTCGTGCCAGCGGATCCGCATCT
CAATTAGTCAGCAACCATAGTCCCGCCCCTAACTCCGCCCATCCCGCCCCTAACTCCGCCCAGTTCCGCC
CATTCTCCGCCCCATGGCTGACTAATTTTTTTTATTTATGCAGAGGCCGAGGCCGCCTCGGCCTCTGAGC
TATTCCAGAAGTAGTGAGGAGGCTTTTTTGGAGGCCTAGGCTTTTGCAAAAAGCTAACTTGTTTATTGCA
GCTTATAATGGTTACAAATAAAGCAATAGCATCACAAATTTCACAAATAAAGCATTTTTTTCACTGCATT
CTAGTTGTGGTTTGTCCAAACTCATCAATGTATCTTATCATGTCTGGATCCGCTGCATTAATGAATCGGC
CAACGCGCGGGGAGAGGCGGTTTGCGTATTGGGCGCTCTTCCGCTTCCTCGCTCACTGACTCGCTGCGCT
CGGTCGTTCGGCTGCGGCGAGCGGTATCAGCTCACTCAAAGGCGGTAATACGGTTATCCACAGAATCAGG
GGATAACGCAGGAAAGAACATGTGAGCAAAAGGCCAGCAAAAGGCCAGGAACCGTAAAAAGGCCGCGTTG
CTGGCGTTTTTCCATAGGCTCCGCCCCCCTGACGAGCATCACAAAAATCGACGCTCAAGTCAGAGGTGGC
GAAACCCGACAGGACTATAAAGATACCAGGCGTTTCCCCCTGGAAGCTCCCTCGTGCGCTCTCCTGTTCC
GACCCTGCCGCTTACCGGATACCTGTCCGCCTTTCTCCCTTCGGGAAGCGTGGCGCTTTCTCATAGCTCA
CGCTGTAGGTATCTCAGTTCGGTGTAGGTCGTTCGCTCCAAGCTGGGCTGTGTGCACGAACCCCCCGTTC
AGCCCGACCGCTGCGCCTTATCCGGTAACTATCGTCTTGAGTCCAACCCGGTAAGACACGACTTATCGCC
ACTGGCAGCAGCCACTGGTAACAGGATTAGCAGAGCGAGGTATGTAGGCGGTGCTACAGAGTTCTTGAAG
TGGTGGCCTAACTACGGCTACACTAGAAGAACAGTATTTGGTATCTGCGCTCTGCTGAAGCCAGTTACCT
TCGGAAAAAGAGTTGGTAGCTCTTGATCCGGCAAACAAACCACCGCTGGTAGCGGTGGTTTTTTTGTTTG
CAAGCAGCAGATTACGCGCAGAAAAAAAGGATCTCAAGAAGATCCTTTGATCTTTTCTACGGGGTCTGAC
GCTCAGTGGAACGAAAACTCACGTTAAGGGATTTTGGTCATGAGATTATCAAAAAGGATCTTCACCTAGA
TCCTTTTAAATTAAAAATGAAGTTTTAAATCAATCTAAAGTATATATGAGTAAACTTGGTCTGACAGTTA
CCAATGCTTAATCAGTGAGGCACCTATCTCAGCGATCTGTCTATTTCGTTCATCCATAGTTGCCTGACTC
CCCGTCGTGTAGATAACTACGATACGGGAGGGCTTACCATCTGGCCCCAGTGCTGCAATGATACCGCGAG
ACCCACGCTCACCGGCTCCAGATTTATCAGCAATAAACCAGCCAGCCGGAAGGGCCGAGCGCAGAAGTGG
TCCTGCAACTTTATCCGCCTCCATCCAGTCTATTAATTGTTGCCGGGAAGCTAGAGTAAGTAGTTCGCCA
GTTAATAGTTTGCGCAACGTTGTTGCCATTGCTACAGGCATCGTGGTGTCACGCTCGTCGTTTGGTATGG
CTTCATTCAGCTCCGGTTCCCAACGATCAAGGCGAGTTACATGATCCCCCATGTTGTGCAAAAAAGCGGT
TAGCTCCTTCGGTCCTCCGATCGTTGTCAGAAGTAAGTTGGCCGCAGTGTTATCACTCATGGTTATGGCA
GCACTGCATAATTCTCTTACTGTCATGCCATCCGTAAGATGCTTTTCTGTGACTGGTGAGTACTCAACCA
AGTCATTCTGAGAATAGTGTATGCGGCGACCGAGTTGCTCTTGCCCGGCGTCAATACGGGATAATACCGC
GCCACATAGCAGAACTTTAAAAGTGCTCATCATTGGAAAACGTTCTTCGGGGCGAAAACTCTCAAGGATC
TTACCGCTGTTGAGATCCAGTTCGATGTAACCCACTCGTGCACCCAACTGATCTTCAGCATCTTTTACTT
TCACCAGCGTTTCTGGGTGAGCAAAAACAGGAAGGCAAAATGCCGCAAAAAAGGGAATAAGGGCGACACG
GAAATGTTGAATACTCATACTCTTCCTTTTTCAATATTATTGAAGCATTTATCAGGGTTATTGTCTCATG
AGCGGATACATATTTGAATGTATTTAGAAAAATAAACAAATAGGGGTTCCGCGCACATTTCCCCGAAAAG
TGCCACCTG
Features (pLannotate 1.2.2; 19 found; start..end, strand, type, name):
      5..384     +  enhancer       CMV enhancer: human cytomegalovirus immediate early enhancer
    386..661     +  promoter       chicken β-actin promoter: No description available
    662..1678    +  intron         chimeric intron: chimera between introns from chicken β-actin and rabbit β-globin
   1676..1732    +  CDS            HBB (fragment): HBB_LEPEU - Experimental evidence at protein level: Swiss-Prot protein existence level 1. Involved in oxygen transport from the lung to the various peripheral tissues. From Lepus europaeus (European hare).
   1738..2238    +  CDS            birA (fragment): BIRA_ECOLI - Also known as bioR, dhbB. Experimental evidence at protein level: Swiss-Prot protein existence level 1. Acts both as a biotin--[acetyl-CoA-carboxylase] ligase and a biotin-operon repressor. In the presence of ATP, BirA activates biotin to form the BirA-biotinyl-5'-adenylate (BirA-bio-5'-AMP or holoBirA) complex. HoloBirA can either transfer the biotinyl moiety to the biotin carboxyl carrier protein (BCCP) subunit of acetyl-CoA carboxylase, or bind to the biotin operator site and inhibit transcription of the operon. From Escherichia coli (strain K12).
   2731..2772    +  CDS            V5 tag: epitope tag from simian virus 5
   2834..2905    +  CDS            HBB (fragment): HBB_PONPY - Experimental evidence at transcript level: Swiss-Prot protein existence level 2. Involved in oxygen transport from the lung to the various peripheral tissues. From Pongo pygmaeus (Bornean orangutan).
   2976..3031    +  polyA_signal   β-globin poly(A) signal: rabbit β-globin polyadenylation signal (Gil and Proudfoot, 1987)
   3416..3432    -  protein_bind   lac operator: The lac repressor binds to the lac operator to inhibit transcription in E. coli. This inhibition can be relieved by adding lactose or isopropyl-β-D-thiogalactopyranoside (IPTG). lac repressor encoded by lacI
   3440..3470    -  promoter       lac promoter: promoter for the E. coli lac operon
   3485..3506    -  protein_bind   CAP binding site: CAP binding activates transcription in the presence of cAMP. E. coli catabolite activator protein
   3519..3558    -  CDS            lacI (fragment): lac repressor; lacI; The lac repressor binds to the lac operator to inhibit transcription in E. coli. This inhibition can be relieved by adding lactose or isopropyl-β-D-thiogalactopyranoside (IPTG).
   3565..3587    +  promoter       SV40 promoter (fragment): SV40 enhancer and early promoter
   3611..3746    +  rep_origin     SV40 ori: SV40 origin of replication
   3766..3900    +  polyA_signal   SV40 poly(A) signal: SV40 polyadenylation signal
   3902..3956    -  CDS            lacI (fragment): lac repressor; lacI; The lac repressor binds to the lac operator to inhibit transcription in E. coli. This inhibition can be relieved by adding lactose or isopropyl-β-D-thiogalactopyranoside (IPTG).
   4139..4727    -  rep_origin     ori: high-copy-number ColE1/pMB1/pBR322/pUC origin of replication
   4898..5758    -  CDS            AmpR: β-lactamase; bla; confers resistance to ampicillin, carbenicillin, and related antibiotics
   5759..5863    -  promoter       AmpR promoter: bla
