[The description below was written by a language model from this plasmid's Addgene catalogue record and pLannotate feature annotations shown in this document.]
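Description:
pCAGEN_N167_eMagBF_V5_NES is a 5,889-nt mammalian expression plasmid built on the pCAGEN backbone. It is propagated in E. coli through a high-copy ColE1/pUC-type origin and selected with ampicillin via the β-lactamase (AmpR) gene and its native promoter. Expression in mammalian cells is driven by the composite CAG arrangement: the CMV immediate-early enhancer, the chicken β-actin promoter and a chimeric β-actin/β-globin intron. Transcripts are terminated by the rabbit β-globin polyadenylation signal. The short HBB fragments annotated on either side of the insert most likely reflect β-globin-derived sequence in this cassette rather than intended coding regions. The backbone also carries an SV40 origin with an SV40 poly(A) signal, plus residual lac promoter/operator and lacI fragments from earlier cloning vectors.

The synthetic insert, assembled by Gibson cloning, encodes the N-terminal fragment (residues 1–167) of ALIBi. The feature table matches this region to E. coli BirA, indicating that it derives from a biotin ligase. It is fused at its C terminus to eMagBF (the basic, fast variant of the enhanced Magnet domain), a V5 epitope tag and a nuclear export sequence. Only the BirA-like segment and V5 are annotated. The unannotated stretch between them presumably holds eMagBF, and the NES would lie just downstream of V5. Magnet domains are light-inducible heterodimerisers, so this construct is presumably one half of a split enzyme that is reconstituted on illumination with a complementary fragment, although the record does not describe that partner. The V5 tag allows detection of the fusion, and the NES biases it toward the cytoplasm. The associated publication concerns subcellular mapping of the translational machinery.
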