Addgene plasmid #235622: pCAGEN_N167_eMagBF_V5_NES
Purpose: Encodes ALIBi N-terminal fragment, residues 1-167, fused to eMagBF (enhanced Magnet, basic, fast), V5, and nuclear export sequence.
Depositing lab: Maria Barna. Depositing organization: Stanford University. Publication: A subcellular map of translational machinery composition and regulation at the single-molecule level. Zhang Z, Xu A, Bai Y, Chen Y, Cates K, Kerr C, Bermudez A, Susanto TT, Wysong K, Garcia Marques FJ, Nolan GP, Pitteri S, Barna M. Science. 2025 Mar 7;387(6738):eadn2623. doi: 10.1126/science.adn2623. Epub 2025 Mar 7. PubMed 40048539.
Backbone
  Vector backbone: pCAGEN
  Vector type: Mammalian Expression
Growth in bacteria
  Bacterial resistance: Ampicillin, 100 μg/mL
  Growth temperature: 37°C
  Growth strain: DH5alpha
  Copy number: High Copy
Gene/Insert
  Gene/Insert name: ALIBi N-terminal fragment (alt name: N167-eMagBF-V5-NES)
  Species: Synthetic
  Mutation: residues 1-167
  Tag / fusion protein: eMagBF-V5-NES (C terminal on insert)
  Cloning method: Gibson Cloning
Terms and licenses: Academic/Nonprofit Terms; Industry Terms: Not Available to Industry
How to cite: pCAGEN_N167_eMagBF_V5_NES was a gift from Maria Barna (Addgene plasmid # 235622 ; http://n2t.net/addgene:235622 ; RRID:Addgene_235622)
